Addgene plasmid #26718: pLKO.1-blast-cfTuba_2
Depositing lab: Keith Mostov. Depositing organization: University of California, San Francisco (UCSF). Publication: A molecular network for de novo generation of the apical surface and lumen. Bryant DM, Datta A, Rodriguez-Fraticelli AE, Peranen J, Martin-Belmonte F, Mostov KE. Nat Cell Biol. 2010 Nov;12(11):1035-45. doi: 10.1038/ncb2106. Epub 2010 Oct 3. PubMed 20890297.
Backbone
  Vector backbone: pLKO.1-blast
  Backbone size w/o insert (bp): 7000
  Vector type: Mammalian Expression, Lentiviral, RNAi
  Selectable markers: Blasticidin
Growth in bacteria
  Bacterial resistance: Ampicillin, 100 μg/mL
  Growth temperature: 37°C
  Growth strain: Stbl3
  Copy number: High Copy
Gene/Insert
  Gene/Insert name: dog Tuba RNAi (alt names: DNMBP; Tuba)
  gRNA/shRNA sequence: GCAGAGAAGTTAAAGGACA
  Species: C. familiaris (dog RNAi)
  Mutation: Canine Tuba_2 RNAi
  Entrez Gene: DNMBP
  Cloning method: Restriction Enzyme; 5′ cloning site AgeI (destroyed during cloning); 3′ cloning site EcoRI (destroyed during cloning)
  Sequencing primers: 5′ LKO.1 5'
Terms and licenses: Academic/Nonprofit Terms; Industry Terms: Not Available to Industry
Depositor comments: RNAi to Dog Tuba (matches dog only). RNAi target sequence is: 5'-GCAGAGAAGTTAAAGGACA-3'.
How to cite: pLKO.1-blast-cfTuba_2 was a gift from Keith Mostov (Addgene plasmid # 26718 ; http://n2t.net/addgene:26718 ; RRID:Addgene_26718)
