[The description below was written by a language model from this plasmid's Addgene catalogue record.]
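Description:
pLKO.1-blast-cfTuba_2 is a lentiviral RNAi vector built on the pLKO.1-blast backbone (about 7 kb without insert), designed to deliver a short hairpin RNA into mammalian cells and knock down canine Tuba, the protein encoded by DNMBP. It is maintained in bacteria as a high-copy plasmid under ampicillin selection, in a recombination-deficient strain of the kind generally used to keep lentiviral repeat sequences stable. In transduced mammalian cells, selection is with blasticidin.

The payload is a hairpin-encoding insert, the second of the depositor's Tuba designs as the "_2" suffix suggests, cloned between the AgeI and EcoRI sites of the backbone, both of which were destroyed in the process. The depositor notes that the target sequence matches only the dog transcript, so the construct is meant for canine cells and should not be expected to silence the orthologue in other species. No feature table accompanies the record, so the promoter driving the hairpin and the individual viral elements are not stated. pLKO.1-type vectors conventionally use a Pol III U6 promoter for the shRNA and carry LTRs and a packaging signal, so that they can be packaged into viral particles when helper plasmids are supplied in trans, but this is general knowledge of the vector family rather than something documented here.

The associated publication concerns the molecular network underlying de novo formation of the apical surface and lumen, which indicates that this construct was used for stable Tuba depletion in loss-of-function studies of epithelial polarity and lumen formation in dog-derived cells.
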