>Addgene plasmid #26718 | pLKO.1-blast-cfTuba_2 | depositor partial sequence | sequence record 12639 | Author sequence
GCAGAGAAGTTAAAGGACA
