>Addgene plasmid #26718 | pLKO.1-blast-cfTuba_2 | addgene partial sequence | sequence record 32959 | 26718 with hU6-F
GGCTGTTAGAGAGATAATTGGAATTAATTTGACTGTAAACACAAAGATATTAGTACAAAATACGTGACGT
AGAAAGTAATAATTTCTTGGGTAGTTTGCAGTTTTAAAATTATGTTTTAAAATGGACTATCATATGCTTA
CCGTAACTTGAAAGTATTTCGATTTCTTGGCTTTATATATCTTGTGGAAAGGACGAAACACCGGGCAGAG
AAGTTAAAGGACACTCGAGTGTCCTTTAACTTCTCTGCTTTTTGAATTCTCGACCTCGAGACAAATGGCA
GTATTCATCCACAATTTTAAAAGAAAAGGGGGGATTGGGGGGTACAGTGCAGGGGAAAGAATAGTAGACA
TAATAGCCACAGACATACAAACTAAAGAATTACAAAAACAAATTACAAAAATTCAAAATTTTCGGGTTTA
TTACAGGGACAGCAGAGATCCACTTTGGCCGCGGCTCGAGGGGGTTGGGGTTGCGCCTTTTCCAAGGCAG
CCCTGGGTTTGCGCAGGGACGCGGCTGCTCTGGGCGTGGTTCCGGGAAACGCAGCGGCGCCGACCCTGGG
TCTCGCACATTCTTCACGTCCGTTCGCAGCGTCACCCGGATCTTCGCCGCTACCCCTTGTGGGCCCCCCG
GCGACGCTTCCTGCTCCGCCCCTAAGTCGGGAAGGTTCCTTGCGGTTCGCGGCGTGCCGGACGTGACAAA
CGGAAGCCGCACGTCTCACTAGTACCCTCGCAGACGGACAGCGCCAGGGAGCAATGGCAGCGCGCCGACC
GCGATGGGCTGTGGCCAATA
